>Addgene plasmid #142033 | TFORF2320 | addgene full sequence | sequence record 395933 | Addgene NGS Result
TTAATGTAGTCTTATGCAATACTCTTGTAGTCTTGCAACATGGTAACGATGAGTTAGCAACATGCCTTAC
AAGGAGAGAAAAAGCACCGTGCATGCCGATTGGTGGAAGTAAGGTGGTACGATCGTGCCTTATTAGGAAG
GCAACAGACGGGTCTGACATGGATTGGACGAACCACTGAATTGCCGCATTGCAGAGATATTGTATTTAAG
TGCCTAGCTCGATACATAAACGGGTCTCTCTGGTTAGACCAGATCTGAGCCTGGGAGCTCTCTGGCTAAC
TAGGGAACCCACTGCTTAAGCCTCAATAAAGCTTGCCTTGAGTGCTTCAAGTAGTGTGTGCCCGTCTGTT
GTGTGACTCTGGTAACTAGAGATCCCTCAGACCCTTTTAGTCAGTGTGGAAAATCTCTAGCAGTGGCGCC
CGAACAGGGACTTGAAAGCGAAAGGGAAACCAGAGGAGCTCTCTCGACGCAGGACTCGGCTTGCTGAAGC
GCGCACGGCAAGAGGCGAGGGGCGGCGACTGGTGAGTACGCCAAAAATTTTGACTAGCGGAGGCTAGAAG
GAGAGAGATGGGTGCGAGAGCGTCAGTATTAAGCGGGGGAGAATTAGATCGCGATGGGAAAAAATTCGGT
TAAGGCCAGGGGGAAAGAAAAAATATAAATTAAAACATATAGTATGGGCAAGCAGGGAGCTAGAACGATT
CGCAGTTAATCCTGGCCTGTTAGAAACATCAGAAGGCTGTAGACAAATACTGGGACAGCTACAACCATCC
CTTCAGACAGGATCAGAAGAACTTAGATCATTATATAATACAGTAGCAACCCTCTATTGTGTGCATCAAA
GGATAGAGATAAAAGACACCAAGGAAGCTTTAGACAAGATAGAGGAAGAGCAAAACAAAAGTAAGACCAC
CGCACAGCAAGCGGCCGCTGATCTTCAGACCTGGAGGAGGAGATATGAGGGACAATTGGAGAAGTGAATT
ATATAAATATAAAGTAGTAAAAATTGAACCATTAGGAGTAGCACCCACCAAGGCAAAGAGAAGAGTGGTG
CAGAGAGAAAAAAGAGCAGTGGGAATAGGAGCTTTGTTCCTTGGGTTCTTGGGAGCAGCAGGAAGCACTA
TGGGCGCAGCGTCAATGACGCTGACGGTACAGGCCAGACAATTATTGTCTGGTATAGTGCAGCAGCAGAA
CAATTTGCTGAGGGCTATTGAGGCGCAACAGCATCTGTTGCAACTCACAGTCTGGGGCATCAAGCAGCTC
CAGGCAAGAATCCTGGCTGTGGAAAGATACCTAAAGGATCAACAGCTCCTGGGGATTTGGGGTTGCTCTG
GAAAACTCATTTGCACCACTGCTGTGCCTTGGAATGCTAGTTGGAGTAATAAATCTCTGGAACAGATTTG
GAATCACACGACCTGGATGGAGTGGGACAGAGAAATTAACAATTACACAAGCTTAATACACTCCTTAATT
GAAGAATCGCAAAACCAGCAAGAAAAGAATGAACAAGAATTATTGGAATTAGATAAATGGGCAAGTTTGT
GGAATTGGTTTAACATAACAAATTGGCTGTGGTATATAAAATTATTCATAATGATAGTAGGAGGCTTGGT
AGGTTTAAGAATAGTTTTTGCTGTACTTTCTATAGTGAATAGAGTTAGGCAGGGATATTCACCATTATCG
TTTCAGACCCACCTCCCAACCCCGAGGGGACCCATGCATTGCATCTCAATTAGTCAGCAACCAGGTGTGG
AAAGTCCCCAGGCTCCCCAGCAGGCAGAAGTATGCAAAGCATGCGTCTCAATTAGTCAGCAACCATAGTC
CCGCCCCTAACTCCGCCCATCCCGCCCCTAACTCCGCCCAGTTCCGCCCATTCTCCGCCCCATGGCTGAC
TAATTTTTTTTATTTATGCAGAGGCCGAGGCCGCCTCGGCCTCTGAGCTATTCCAGAAGTAGTGAGGAGG
CTTTTTTGGAGGCCTAGGCTTTTGCAAAAAGCTTTCTAGAGGTACCACCGGAGCTTACCATGACCGAGTA
CAAGCCCACGGTGCGCCTCGCCACCCGCGACGACGTCCCCAGGGCCGTACGCACCCTCGCCGCCGCGTTC
GCCGACTACCCCGCCACGCGCCACACCGTCGATCCGGACCGCCACATCGAGCGGGTCACCGAGCTGCAAG
AACTCTTCCTCACGCGCGTCGGGCTCGACATCGGCAAGGTGTGGGTCGCGGACGACGGCGCCGCCGTGGC
GGTCTGGACCACGCCGGAGAGCGTCGAAGCGGGGGCGGTGTTCGCCGAGATCGGCCCGCGCATGGCCGAG
TTGAGCGGTTCCCGGCTGGCCGCGCAGCAACAGATGGAAGGCCTCCTGGCGCCGCACCGGCCCAAGGAGC
CCGCGTGGTTCCTGGCCACCGTCGGCGTCTCGCCCGACCACCAGGGCAAGGGTCTGGGCAGCGCCGTCGT
GCTCCCCGGAGTGGAGGCGGCCGAGCGCGCCGGGGTGCCCGCCTTCCTGGAGACCTCCGCGCCCCGCAAC
CTCCCCTTCTACGAGCGGCTCGGCTTCACCGTCACCGCCGACGTCGAGGTGCCCGAAGGACCGCGCACCT
GGTGCATGACCCGCAAGCCCGGTGCCAGTTAACGAATTCTAGATCTTGAGACAAATGGCAGTATTCATCC
ACAATTTTAAAAGAAAAGGGGGGATTGGGGGGTACAGTGCAGGGGAAAGAATAGTAGACATAATAGCAAC
AGACATACAAACTAAAGAATTACAAAAACAAATTACAAAAATTCAAAATTTTCGGGTTTATTACAGGGAC
AGCAGAGATCCACTTTGGCGCCGGCTCGAGGCCTGCAGGTGCAAAGATGGATAAAGTTTTAAACAGAGAG
GAATCTTTGCAGCTAATGGACCTTCTAGGTCTTGAAAGGAGTGGGAATTGGCTCCGGTGCCCGTCAGTGG
GCAGAGCGCACATCGCCCACAGTCCCCGAGAAGTTGGGGGGAGGGGTCGGCAATTGAACCGGTGCCTAGA
GAAGGTGGCGCGGGGTAAACTGGGAAAGTGATGTCGTGTACTGGCTCCGCCTTTTTCCCGAGGGTGGGGG
AGAACCGTATATAAGTGCAGTAGTCGCCGTGAACGTTCTTTTTCGCAACGGGTTTGCCGCCAGAACACAG
GTAAGTGCCGTGTGTGGTTCCCGCGGGCCTGGCCTCTTTACGGGTTATGGCCCTTGCGTGCCTTGAATTA
CTTCCACCTGGCTGCAGTACGTGATTCTTGATCCCGAGCTTCGGGTTGGAAGTGGGTGGGAGAGTTCGAG
GCCTTGCGCTTAAGGAGCCCCTTCGCCTCGTGCTTGAGTTGAGGCCTGGCCTGGGCGCTGGGGCCGCCGC
GTGCGAATCTGGTGGCACCTTCGCGCCTGTCTCGCTGCTTTCGATAAGTCTCTAGCCATTTAAAATTTTT
GATGACCTGCTGCGACGCTTTTTTTCTGGCAAGATAGTCTTGTAAATGCGGGCCAAGATCTGCACACTGG
TATTTCGGTTTTTGGGGCCGCGGGCGGCGACGGGGCCCGTGCGTCCCAGCGCACATGTTCGGCGAGGCGG
GGCCTGCGAGCGCGGCCACCGAGAATCGGACGGGGGTAGTCTCAAGCTGGCCGGCCTGCTCTGGTGCCTG
GCCTCGCGCCGCCGTGTATCGCCCCGCCCTGGGCGGCAAGGCTGGCCCGGTCGGCACCAGTTGCGTGAGC
GGAAAGATGGCCGCTTCCCGGCCCTGCTGCAGGGAGCTCAAAATGGAGGACGCGGCGCTCGGGAGAGCGG
GCGGGTGAGTCACCCACACAAAGGAAAAGGGCCTTTCCGTCCTCAGCCGTCGCTTCATGTGACTCCACGG
AGTACCGGGCGCCGTCCAGGCACCTCGATTAGTTCTCGAGCTTTTGGAGTACGTCGTCTTTAGGTTGGGG
GGAGGGGTTTTATGCGATGGAGTTTCCCCACACTGAGTGGGTGGAGACTGAAGTTAGGCCAGCTTGGCAC
TTGATGTAATTCTCCTTGGAATTTGCCCTTTTTGAGTTTGGATCTTGGTTCATTCTCAAGCCTCAGACAG
TGGTTCAAAGTTTTTTTCTTCCATTTCAGGTGTCGTGAGGCTAGCACCGCCACCATGAGTGATTTCAGTG
AAGAATTAAAAGGGCCTGTGACAGATGATGAAGAAGTGGAAACATCTGTGCTCAGTGGTGCAGGAATGCA
TTTTCCTTGGCTTCAAACATACGTAGAAACTGTGGCCATTGGAGGGAAAAGGAGGAAGGATTTTGCTCAG
ACAACAAGTGCTTGTTTAAGTTTTATCCAAGAAGCTCTGCTGAAGCACCAATGGCAGCAAGCTGCAGAAT
ACATGTACAGTTATTTTCAGACCTTGGAAGATTCAGATAGCTACAAAAGGCAGGCTGCACCTGAGATTAT
TTGGAAGCTCGGAAGTGAAATTCTATTTTATCATCCCAAAAGCAACATGGAGAGTTTCAATACTTTTGCT
AACCGGATGAAAAATATTGGCGTCATGAATTATTTAAAGATCTCCTTACAACATGCATTATACCTTCTGC
ATCATGGAATGCTTAAAGATGCTAAGAGAAATCTGAGTGAGGCAGAGACATGGAGACATGGTGAAAATAC
GTCTTCCCGGGAAATATTAATCAACCTTATTCAGGCCTATAAAGGGCTTTTACAGTATTATACCTGGTCT
GAAAAGAAGATGGAATTGTCAAAGCTTGATAAGGATGATTATGCTTACAATGCAGTAGCCCAGGATGTGT
TCAACCACAGCTGGAAGACATCTGCAAATATTTCTGCATTGATTAAAATTCCTGGAGTTTGGGACCCTTT
TGTGAAGAGTTATGTAGAAATGCTGGAATTCTATGGGGATCGAGATGGAGCCCAAGAGGTACTCACCAAT
TATGCATATGATGAAAAGTTTCCATCAAATCCAAATGCCCATATCTACTTATACAACTTTCTAAAGAGAC
AGAAGGCACCAAGATCAAAATTGATAAGTGTGCTTAAGATTTTGTATCAGATTGTACCATCTCATAAATT
GATGTTGGAATTCCATACATTACTTAGAAAATCAGAAAAAGAAGAACACCGTAAACTGGGGTTGGAGGTA
TTATTTGGAGTCTTAGATTTTGCCGGATGCACTAAGAATATAACTGCTTGGAAATACTTGGCAAAATATC
TGAAAAATATCTTAATGGGAAACCACCTTGCGTGGGTTCAAGAAGAGTGGAACTCCAGGAAAAACTGGTG
GCCAGGCTTTCATTTCAGCTACTTTTGGGCAAAAAGTGATTGGAAGGAAGATACAGCTTTGGCCTGTGAG
AAAGCTTTTGTGGCTGGTTTACTGTTAGGAAAAGGTTGTAGATATTTCCGGTATATTTTAAAGCAAGATC
ACCAAATCTTAGGGAAGAAAATTAAGCGGATGAAGAGATCTGTGAAAAAATACAGTATTGTAAATCCAAG
ACTCTAGTAATGAACTAGTCCGTAACTTGAAAGTATTTCGATTTCTTGGCTTTATATATCTTGTGGAAAG
GACGAATACCTCAAGAACCCTTGTGAGGTACGCGTTAAGTCGACAATCAACCTCTGGATTACAAAATTTG
TGAAAGATTGACTGGTATTCTTAACTATGTTGCTCCTTTTACGCTATGTGGATACGCTGCTTTAATGCCT
TTGTATCATGCTATTGCTTCCCGTATGGCTTTCATTTTCTCCTCCTTGTATAAATCCTGGTTGCTGTCTC
TTTATGAGGAGTTGTGGCCCGTTGTCAGGCAACGTGGCGTGGTGTGCACTGTGTTTGCTGACGCAACCCC
CACTGGTTGGGGCATTGCCACCACCTGTCAGCTCCTTTCCGGGACTTTCGCTTTCCCCCTCCCTATTGCC
ACGGCGGAACTCATCGCCGCCTGCCTTGCCCGCTGCTGGACAGGGGCTCGGCTGTTGGGCACTGACAATT
CCGTGGTGTTGTCGGGGAAATCATCGTCCTTTCCTTGGCTGCTCGCCTGTGTTGCCACCTGGATTCTGCG
CGGGACGTCCTTCTGCTACGTCCCTTCGGCCCTCAATCCAGCGGACCTTCCTTCCCGCGGCCTGCTGCCG
GCTCTGCGGCCTCTTCCGCGTCTTCGCCTTCGCCCTCAGACGAGTCGGATCTCCCTTTGGGCCGCCTCCC
CGCGTCGACTTTAAGACCAATGACTTACAAGGCAGCTGTAGATCTTAGCCACTTTTTAAAAGAAAAGGGG
GGACTGGAAGGGCTAATTCACTCCCAACGAAGACAAGATCTGCTTTTTGCTTGTACTGGGTCTCTCTGGT
TAGACCAGATCTGAGCCTGGGAGCTCTCTGGCTAACTAGGGAACCCACTGCTTAAGCCTCAATAAAGCTT
GCCTTGAGTGCTTCAAGTAGTGTGTGCCCGTCTGTTGTGTGACTCTGGTAACTAGAGATCCCTCAGACCC
TTTTAGTCAGTGTGGAAAATCTCTAGCAGTACGTATAGTAGTTCATGTCATCTTATTATTCAGTATTTAT
AACTTGCAAAGAAATGAATATCAGAGAGTGAGAGGAACTTGTTTATTGCAGCTTATAATGGTTACAAATA
AAGCAATAGCATCACAAATTTCACAAATAAAGCATTTTTTTCACTGCATTCTAGTTGTGGTTTGTCCAAA
CTCATCAATGTATCTTATCATGTCTGGCTCTAGCTATCCCGCCCCTAACTCCGCCCATCCCGCCCCTAAC
TCCGCCCAGTTCCGCCCATTCTCCGCCCCATGGCTGACTAATTTTTTTTATTTATGCAGAGGCCGAGGCC
GCCTCGGCCTCTGAGCTATTCCAGAAGTAGTGAGGAGGCTTTTTTGGAGGCCTAGGGACGTACCCAATTC
GCCCTATAGTGAGTCGTATTACGCGCGCTCACTGGCCGTCGTTTTACAACGTCGTGACTGGGAAAACCCT
GGCGTTACCCAACTTAATCGCCTTGCAGCACATCCCCCTTTCGCCAGCTGGCGTAATAGCGAAGAGGCCC
GCACCGATCGCCCTTCCCAACAGTTGCGCAGCCTGAATGGCGAATGGG
[124 nt withheld, positions 7049-7172]
C
[91 nt withheld, positions 7174-7264]
A
[49 nt withheld, positions 7266-7314]
CCTTTGACGTTGGAGTCCACGTTCTTT
[37 nt withheld, positions 7342-7378]
ACCCTATCTCGGTCTATTCTTTTGATTTATAAGGGATTTTGCCGATTTCGGCCTATTGGTTAAAAAATGA
GCTGATTTAACAAAAATTTAACGCGAATTTTAACAAAATATTAACGCTTACAATTTAGGTGGCACTTTTC
GGGGAAATGTGCGCGGAACCCCTATTTGTTTATTTTTCTAAATACATTCAAATATGTATCCGCTCATGAG
ACAATAACCCTGATAAATGCTTCAATAATATTGAAAAAGGAAGAGTATGAGTATTCAACATTTCCGTGTC
GCCCTTATTCCCTTTTTTGCGGCATTTTGCCTTCCTGTTTTTGCTCACCCAGAAACGCTGGTGAAAGTAA
AAGATGCTGAAGATCAGTTGGGTGCACGAGTGGGTTACATCGAACTGGATCTCAACAGCGGTAAGATCCT
TGAGAGTTTTCGCCCCGAAGAACGTTTTCCAATGATGAGCACTTTTAAAGTTCTGCTATGTGGCGCGGTA
TTATCCCGTATTGACGCCGGGCAAGAGCAACTCGGTCGCCGCATACACTATTCTCAGAATGACTTGGTTG
AGTACTCACCAGTCACAGAAAAGCATCTTACGGATGGCATGACAGTAAGAGAATTATGCAGTGCTGCCAT
AACCATGAGTGATAACACTGCGGCCAACTTACTTCTGACAACGATCGGAGGACCGAAGGAGCTAACCGCT
TTTTTGCACAACATGGGGGATCATGTAACTCGCCTTGATCGTTGGGAACCGGAGCTGAATGAAGCCATAC
CAAACGACGAGCGTGACACCACGATGCCTGTAGCAATGGCAACAACGTTGCGCAAACTATTAACTGGCGA
ACTACTTACTCTAGCTTCCCGGCAACAATTAATAGACTGGATGGAGGCGGATAAAGTTGCAGGACCACTT
CTGCGCTCGGCCCTTCCGGCTGGCTGGTTTATTGCTGATAAATCTGGAGCCGGTGAGCGTGGGTCTCGCG
GTATCATTGCAGCACTGGGGCCAGATGGTAAGCCCTCCCGTATCGTAGTTATCTACACGACGGGGAGTCA
GGCAACTATGGATGAACGAAATAGACAGATCGCTGAGATAGGTGCCTCACTGATTAAGCATTGGTAACTG
TCAGACCAAGTTTACTCATATATACTTTAGATTGATTTAAAACTTCATTTTTAATTTAAAAGGATCTAGG
TGAAGATCCTTTTTGATAATCTCATGACCAAAATCCCTTAACGTGAGTTTTCGTTCCACTGAGCGTCAGA
CCCCGTAGAAAAGATCAAAGGATCTTCTTGAGATCCTTTTTTTCTGCGCGTAATCTGCTGCTTGCAAACA
AAAAAACCACCGCTACCAGCGGTGGTTTGTTTGCCGGATCAAGAGCTACCAACTCTTTTTCCGAAGGTAA
CTGGCTTCAGCAGAGCGCAGATACCAAATACTGTTCTTCTAGTGTAGCCGTAGTTAGGCCACCACTTCAA
GAACTCTGTAGCACCGCCTACATACCTCGCTCTGCTAATCCTGTTACCAGTGGCTGCTGCCAGTGGCGAT
AAGTCGTGTCTTACCGGGTTGGACTCAAGACGATAGTTACCGGATAAGGCGCAGCGGTCGGGCTGAACGG
GGGGTTCGTGCACACAGCCCAGCTTGGAGCGAACGACCTACACCGAACTGAGATACCTACAGCGTGAGCT
ATGAGAAAGCGCCACGCTTCCCGAAGGGAGAAAGGCGGACAGGTATCCGGTAAGCGGCAGGGTCGGAACA
GGAGAGCGCACGAGGGAGCTTCCAGGGGGAAACGCCTGGTATCTTTATAGTCCTGTCGGGTTTCGCCACC
TCTGACTTGAGCGTCGATTTTTGTGATGCTCGTCAGGGGGGCGGAGCCTATGGAAAAACGCCAGCAACGC
GGCCTTTTTACGGTTCCTGGCCTTTTGCTGGCCTTTTGCTCACATGTTCTTTCCTGCGTTATCCCCTGAT
TCTGTGGATAACCGTATTACCGCCTTTGAGTGAGCTGATACCGCTCGCCGCAGCCGAACGACCGAGCGCA
GCGAGTCAGTGAGCGAGGAAGCGGAAGAGCGCCCAATACGCAAACCGCCTCTCCCCGCGCGTTGGCCGAT
TCATTAATGCAGCTGGCACGACAGGTTTCCCGACTGGAAAGCGGGCAGTGAGCGCAACGCAATTAATGTG
AGTTAGCTCACTCATTAGGCACCCCAGGCTTTACACTTTATGCTTCCGGCTCGTATGTTGTGTGGAATTG
TGAGCGGATAACAATTTCACACAGGAAACAGCTATGACCATGATTACGCCAAGCGCGCAATTAACCCTCA
CTAAAGGGAACAAAAGCTGGAGCTGCAAGC
Features (pLannotate 1.2.2; 31 found; start..end, strand, type, name):
      5..231     +  promoter       RSV promoter: Rous sarcoma virus enhancer/promoter
    232..412     +  LTR            5' LTR (truncated): truncated 5' long terminal repeat (LTR) from HIV-1
    459..584     +  misc_feature   HIV-1 Ψ: packaging signal of human immunodeficiency virus type 1
    568..931     +  CDS            HIV-1 gag (fragment): gag protein from human immunodeficiency virus 1; gag
   1077..1310    +  misc_feature   RRE: The Rev response element (RRE) of HIV-1 allows for Rev-dependent mRNA export from the nucleus to the cytoplasm.
   1687..1713    +  CDS            Rev (fragment): human immunodeficiency virus 1 (HIV-1) Rev protein; rev; enhances nuclear export of unspliced and incompletely spliced viral mRNAs
   1720..1743    +  promoter       SV40 promoter (fragment): SV40 early promoter
   1744..1815    +  promoter       SV40 promoter (fragment): SV40 enhancer and early promoter
   1839..1974    +  rep_origin     SV40 ori: SV40 origin of replication
   2020..2616    +  CDS            PuroR (fragment): puromycin N-acetyltransferase; pac from Streptomyces; confers resistance to puromycin
   2665..2782    +  misc_feature   cPPT/CTS: central polypurine tract and central termination sequence of HIV-1
   2847..2913    +  CDS            small t antigen (fragment): SV40 (simian virus 40) small t antigen
   2920..4098    +  promoter       EF-1α promoter: strong constitutive promoter for human elongation factor EF-1α
   4115..5464    +  CDS            TAF1A: TAF1A_HUMAN - Experimental evidence at protein level: Swiss-Prot protein existence level 1. Component of the transcription factor SL1/TIF-IB complex, which is involved in the assembly of the PIC (pre-initiation complex) during RNA polymerase I-dependent transcription. The rate of PIC formation probably is primarily dependent on the rate of association of SL1/TIF-IB with the rDNA promoter. SL1/TIF-IB is involved in stabilization of nucleolar transcription factor 1/UBTF on rDNA. Formation of SL1/TIF-IB excludes the association of TBP with TFIID subunits. From Homo sapiens (Human).
   5480..5533    +  promoter       U6 promoter (fragment): RNA polymerase III promoter for human U6 snRNA
   5575..6163    +  misc_feature   WPRE: woodchuck hepatitis virus posttranscriptional regulatory element
   6214..6233    +  misc_feature   cPPT/CTS (fragment): central polypurine tract and central termination sequence of HIV-1
   6235..6468    +  LTR            3' LTR (ΔU3): self-inactivating 3' long terminal repeat (LTR) from HIV-1
   6546..6667    +  polyA_signal   SV40 poly(A) signal: SV40 polyadenylation signal
   6707..6842    +  rep_origin     SV40 ori: SV40 origin of replication
   6863..6881    -  promoter       T7 promoter: promoter for bacteriophage T7 RNA polymerase
   6889..7044    +  CDS            lacZα (fragment): LacZα fragment of β-galactosidase; lacZ fragment
   7049..7477    +  rep_origin     f1 ori (sequence partly withheld): f1 bacteriophage origin of replication; arrow indicates direction of (+) strand synthesis
   7530..7634    +  promoter       AmpR promoter: bla
   7635..8495    +  CDS            AmpR: β-lactamase; bla; confers resistance to ampicillin, carbenicillin, and related antibiotics
   8666..9254    +  rep_origin     ori: high-copy-number ColE1/pMB1/pBR322/pUC origin of replication
   9437..9529    +  CDS            lacI (fragment): lac repressor; lacI; The lac repressor binds to the lac operator to inhibit transcription in E. coli. This inhibition can be relieved by adding lactose or isopropyl-β-D-thiogalactopyranoside (IPTG).
   9542..9563    +  protein_bind   CAP binding site: CAP binding activates transcription in the presence of cAMP. E. coli catabolite activator protein
   9578..9608    +  promoter       lac promoter: promoter for the E. coli lac operon
   9616..9632    +  protein_bind   lac operator: The lac repressor binds to the lac operator to inhibit transcription in E. coli. This inhibition can be relieved by adding lactose or isopropyl-β-D-thiogalactopyranoside (IPTG). lac repressor encoded by lacI
   9677..9695    +  promoter       T3 promoter: promoter for bacteriophage T3 RNA polymerase
