[The description below was written by a language model from this plasmid's Addgene catalogue record and pLannotate feature annotations shown in this document.]
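Description:
TFORF2320 is a third-generation-style, self-inactivating lentiviral expression plasmid built on the pLX_TRC317 backbone and carrying the human TAF1A open reading frame, one member of a barcoded transcription factor ORF collection. In bacteria it is maintained through a high-copy ColE1/pUC-type origin and selected with ampicillin via the bla gene. An f1 origin and remnants of a lac/T7/T3 cloning region are also present in the backbone. The depositor notes that the plasmid can recombine, as is common for LTR-containing vectors.

The viral genome is transcribed in packaging cells from an RSV promoter fused to a truncated HIV-1 5' LTR. It includes the Ψ packaging signal with a partial gag sequence, the Rev response element for nuclear export of unspliced RNA, a cPPT/CTS element, and a ΔU3 3' LTR that inactivates the LTR promoter after integration, followed by an SV40 polyadenylation signal. Inside this unit an SV40 early promoter/origin region drives puromycin N-acetyltransferase for selection of transduced mammalian cells. A separate EF-1α promoter drives constitutive expression of TAF1A, a subunit of the SL1/TIF-IB complex that helps assemble the RNA polymerase I pre-initiation complex at rDNA promoters. A WPRE downstream of the ORF enhances transcript stability and expression.

According to the catalogue entry, each construct in the series carries a unique 24-bp barcode that identifies the transcription factor in pooled overexpression screens. The barcode is not annotated in the feature table, so its position cannot be stated from the record. No epitope tag or fluorescent reporter is annotated either.
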