Addgene plasmid #142033: TFORF2320
Purpose: Lentiviral vector for overexpressing transcription factor ORFs with unique 24-bp barcodes. Barcodes facilitate identification of transcription factors in pooled screens.
Depositing lab: Feng Zhang. Depositing organization: Broad Institute. Publication: A transcription factor atlas of directed differentiation. Joung J, Ma S, Tay T, Geiger-Schuller KR, Kirchgatterer PC, Verdine VK, Guo B, Arias-Garcia MA, Allen WE, Singh A, Kuksenko O, Abudayyeh OO, Gootenberg JS, Fu Z, Macrae RK, Buenrostro JD, Regev A, Zhang F. Cell. 2023 Jan 5;186(1):209-229.e26. doi: 10.1016/j.cell.2022.11.026. PubMed 36608654.
Backbone
  Vector backbone: pLX_TRC317
  Backbone manufacturer: Broad Institute Genetic Perturbation Platform
  Backbone size w/o insert (bp): 8264
  Vector type: Mammalian Expression, Lentiviral
  Selectable markers: Puromycin
Growth in bacteria
  Bacterial resistance: Ampicillin, 100 μg/mL
  Growth temperature: 37°C
  Growth strain: NEB Stable
  Copy number: High Copy
Gene/Insert
  Gene/Insert name: TAF1A
  Species: H. sapiens (human)
  Insert size (bp): 1454
  Entrez Gene: TAF1A (a.k.a. MGC:17061, RAFI48, SL1, TAFI48)
  Promoter: EF1a
  Cloning method: Unknown
  Sequencing primers: 5′ GGGTGGAGACTGAAGTTAGGCCAG; 3′ CACATAGCGTAAAAGGAGCAACATAG
Terms and licenses: Academic/Nonprofit Terms; Industry Terms: Not Available to Industry
Depositor comments: NM_001201536,NM_005681,ENST00000350027,ENST00000352967 . The transcription factor ORF portion of this plasmid was synthesized by Genewiz. Please test multiple small colonies in case of plasmid recombination. To make this collection available in a timely manner, a portion of this collection was not fully sequenced by Addgene. If an Addgene verified full plasmid sequence is not available, please contact us prior to placing an order to request the full sequence.
How to cite: TFORF2320 was a gift from Feng Zhang (Addgene plasmid # 142033 ; http://n2t.net/addgene:142033 ; RRID:Addgene_142033)
