>Addgene plasmid #142033 | TFORF2320 | depositor partial sequence | sequence record 278236 | Insert
ACCGCCACCATGAGTGATTTCAGTGAAGAATTAAAAGGGCCTGTGACAGATGATGAAGAAGTGGAAACAT
CTGTGCTCAGTGGTGCAGGAATGCATTTTCCTTGGCTTCAAACATACGTAGAAACTGTGGCCATTGGAGG
GAAAAGGAGGAAGGATTTTGCTCAGACAACAAGTGCTTGTTTAAGTTTTATCCAAGAAGCTCTGCTGAAG
CACCAATGGCAGCAAGCTGCAGAATACATGTACAGTTATTTTCAGACCTTGGAAGATTCAGATAGCTACA
AAAGGCAGGCTGCACCTGAGATTATTTGGAAGCTCGGAAGTGAAATTCTATTTTATCATCCCAAAAGCAA
CATGGAGAGTTTCAATACTTTTGCTAACCGGATGAAAAATATTGGCGTCATGAATTATTTAAAGATCTCC
TTACAACATGCATTATACCTTCTGCATCATGGAATGCTTAAAGATGCTAAGAGAAATCTGAGTGAGGCAG
AGACATGGAGACATGGTGAAAATACGTCTTCCCGGGAAATATTAATCAACCTTATTCAGGCCTATAAAGG
GCTTTTACAGTATTATACCTGGTCTGAAAAGAAGATGGAATTGTCAAAGCTTGATAAGGATGATTATGCT
TACAATGCAGTAGCCCAGGATGTGTTCAACCACAGCTGGAAGACATCTGCAAATATTTCTGCATTGATTA
AAATTCCTGGAGTTTGGGACCCTTTTGTGAAGAGTTATGTAGAAATGCTGGAATTCTATGGGGATCGAGA
TGGAGCCCAAGAGGTACTCACCAATTATGCATATGATGAAAAGTTTCCATCAAATCCAAATGCCCATATC
TACTTATACAACTTTCTAAAGAGACAGAAGGCACCAAGATCAAAATTGATAAGTGTGCTTAAGATTTTGT
ATCAGATTGTACCATCTCATAAATTGATGTTGGAATTCCATACATTACTTAGAAAATCAGAAAAAGAAGA
ACACCGTAAACTGGGGTTGGAGGTATTATTTGGAGTCTTAGATTTTGCCGGATGCACTAAGAATATAACT
GCTTGGAAATACTTGGCAAAATATCTGAAAAATATCTTAATGGGAAACCACCTTGCGTGGGTTCAAGAAG
AGTGGAACTCCAGGAAAAACTGGTGGCCAGGCTTTCATTTCAGCTACTTTTGGGCAAAAAGTGATTGGAA
GGAAGATACAGCTTTGGCCTGTGAGAAAGCTTTTGTGGCTGGTTTACTGTTAGGAAAAGGTTGTAGATAT
TTCCGGTATATTTTAAAGCAAGATCACCAAATCTTAGGGAAGAAAATTAAGCGGATGAAGAGATCTGTGA
AAAAATACAGTATTGTAAATCCAAGACTCTAGTAATGAACTAGTCCGTAACTTGAAAGTATTTCGATTTC
TTGGCTTTATATATCTTGTGGAAAGGACGAATACCTCAAGAACCCTTGTGAGGT
