>Addgene plasmid #142033 | TFORF2320 | depositor partial sequence | sequence record 278237 | Barcode
ATACCTCAAGAACCCTTGTGAGGT
